Addgene plasmid #21713: pAc5.1B-EGFP-DmEDC3
Depositing lab: Elisa Izaurralde. Depositing organization: Max Planck Institute for Developmental Biology. Publication: P-body formation is a consequence, not the cause, of RNA-mediated gene silencing. Eulalio A, Behm-Ansmant I, Schweizer D, Izaurralde E. Mol Cell Biol. 2007 Jun . 27(11):3970-81. 10.1128/MCB.00128-07 PubMed 17403906.
Backbone
  Vector backbone: pAc5.1B-EGFP
  Backbone manufacturer: Elisa Izaurralde
  Backbone size w/o insert (bp): 6065
  Vector type: Drosophila expression
Growth in bacteria
  Bacterial resistance: Ampicillin, 100 μg/mL
  Growth temperature: 37°C
  Growth strain: DH5alpha
  Growth instructions: Dh5 alpha or XL1-blue
  Copy number: High Copy
Gene/Insert
  Gene/Insert name: Enhancer of decapping 3 (alt name: EDC3)
  Species: D. melanogaster (fly)
  Insert size (bp): 2043
  GenBank ID: NM_140735
  Entrez Gene: Edc3 (a.k.a. CG6311, DmEDC3, Dmel\CG6311, EDC3, LSm16)
  Tag / fusion protein: EGFP (N terminal on backbone)
  Cloning method: Restriction Enzyme; 5′ cloning site HindIII (not destroyed); 3′ cloning site NotI (not destroyed)
  Sequencing primers: 5′ Ac5 forward primer site; 3′ BGH reverse priming site
Terms and licenses: Academic/Nonprofit Terms; Industry Terms: Not Available to Industry
How to cite: pAc5.1B-EGFP-DmEDC3 was a gift from Elisa Izaurralde (Addgene plasmid # 21713 ; http://n2t.net/addgene:21713 ; RRID:Addgene_21713)
