[The description below was written by a language model from this plasmid's Addgene catalogue record and pLannotate feature annotations shown in this document.]
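Description:
pAc5.1B-EGFP-DmEDC3 is a Drosophila expression plasmid of about 8.1 kb, built on pAc5.1B-EGFP, a derivative of the pAc5.1 vector that already carries an EGFP coding sequence. It is propagated in E. coli through a high-copy ColE1/pUC-type origin and selected with ampicillin via the β-lactamase gene and its bla promoter. The record lists no selectable marker for insect cells, which is consistent with use by transient transfection. The annotated tetracycline-resistance and SV40 large T antigen segments are only fragments, apparently backbone remnants rather than functional genes.

The payload is the roughly 2 kb open reading frame of D. melanogaster Enhancer of decapping 3 (Edc3, CG6311, also called LSm16), a protein implicated in mRNA decapping during mRNA degradation. It was inserted between HindIII and NotI sites that both remain intact. The strong, constitutive actin 5C (Ac5) promoter drives EGFP followed directly by Edc3, giving an N-terminally EGFP-tagged fusion protein. An SV40 polyadenylation signal lies downstream of the cassette, though it is annotated on the opposite strand. A V5 epitope sequence from the backbone lies just after the insert. The record lists only EGFP as a tag and does not say whether V5 is read in frame with Edc3, so it may not be translated if the insert keeps its own stop codon.

The associated publication studies P-body formation in relation to RNA-mediated gene silencing. In that context, the construct suits expression of fluorescent EDC3 in cultured Drosophila cells to visualise its subcellular localisation, for example as a P-body marker, or to detect or pull down the protein through the EGFP tag.
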