Features (pLannotate 1.2.2; 10 found; start..end, strand, type, name):
     56..2568    +  promoter       Ac5 promoter: Drosophila melanogaster actin 5C promoter
   2588..3304    +  CDS            EGFP: EGFP is a basic (constitutively fluorescent) green fluorescent protein published in 1996, derived from Aequorea victoria. It is reported to be a rapidly-maturing weak dimer with moderate acid sensitivity.
   3314..5353    +  CDS            Edc3: EDC3_DROME - Experimental evidence at protein level: Swiss-Prot protein existence level 1. In the process of mRNA degradation, may play a role in mRNA decapping. From Drosophila melanogaster (Fruit fly).
   5393..5434    +  CDS            V5 tag: epitope tag from simian virus 5
   5534..5668    -  polyA_signal   SV40 poly(A) signal: SV40 polyadenylation signal
   5691..5775    -  CDS            large T antigen (fragment): large T antigen from SV40 (simian virus 40)
   5776..6246    +  CDS            TcR (fragment): tetracycline efflux protein; tet; confers resistance to tetracycline
   6290..6878    -  rep_origin     ori: high-copy-number ColE1/pMB1/pBR322/pUC origin of replication
   7049..7909    -  CDS            AmpR: β-lactamase; bla; confers resistance to ampicillin, carbenicillin, and related antibiotics
   7910..8014    -  promoter       AmpR promoter: bla
>Addgene plasmid #21713 | pAc5.1B-EGFP-DmEDC3 | depositor full sequence | sequence record 9968 | Author sequence
CTTCAAGGAATTAATTCTATATTCTAAAAACACAAATGATACTTCTAAAAAAAATCATGAATGGCATCAA
CTCTGAATCAAATCTTTGCAGATGCACCTACTTCTCATTTCCACTGTCACATCATTTTTCCAGATCTCGC
TGCCTGTTATGTGGCCCACAAACCAAGACACGTTTTATGGCCATTAAAGCTGGCTGATCGTCGCCAAACA
CCAAATACATATCAATATGTACATTCGAGAAAGAAGCGATCAAAGAAGCGTCTTCGGGCGAGTAGGAGAA
TGCGGAGGAGAAGGAGAACGAGCTGATCTAGTATCTCTCCACAATCCAATGCCAACTGACCAACTGGCCA
TATTCGGAGCAATTTGAAGCCAATTTCCATCGCCTGGCGATCGCTCCATTCTTGGCTATATGTTTTTCAC
CGTTCCCGGGGCCATTTTCAAAGACTCGTCGGTAAGATAAGATTGTGTCACTCGCTGTCTCTCTTCATTT
GTCGAAGAATGCTGAGGAATTTCGCGATGACGTCGGCGAGTATTTTGAAGAATGAGAATAATTTGTATTT
ATACGAAAATCAGTTAGTGGAATTTTCTACAAAAACATGTTATCTATAGATAATTTTGTTGCAAAATATG
TTGACTATGACAAAGATTGTATGTATATACCTTTAATGTATTCTCATTTTCTTATGTATTTATAATGGCA
ATGATGATACTGATGATATTTTAAGATGATGCCAGACCACAGGCTGATTTCTGCGTCTTTTGCCGAACGC
AGTGCATGTGCGGTTGTTGTTTTTTGGAATAGTTTCAATTTTCGGACTGTCCGCTTTGATTTCAGTTTCT
TGGCTTATTCAAAAAGCAAAGTAAAGCCAAAAAAGCGAGATGGCAATACCAAATGCGGCAAAACGGTAGT
GGAAGGAAAGGGGTGCGGGGCAGCGGAAGGAAGGGTGGGGCGGGGCGTGGCGGGGTCTGTGGCTGGGCGC
GACGTCACCGACGTTGGAGCCACTCCTTTGACCATGTGTGCGTGTGTGTATTATTCGTGTCTCGCCACTC
GCCGGTTGTTTTTTTCTTTTTATCTCGCTCTCTCTAGCGCCATCTCGTACGCATGCTCAACGCACCGCAT
GTTGCCGTGTCCTTTATGCGTCATTTTGGCTCGAAATAGGCAATTATTTAAACAAAGATTAGTCAACGAA
AACGCTAAAATAAATAAGTCTACAATATGGTTACTTATTGCCATGTGTGTGCAGCCAACGATAGCAACAA
AAGCAACAACACAGTGGCTTTCCCTCTTTCACTTTTTGTTTGCAAGCGCGTGCGAGCAAGACGGCACGAC
CGGCAAACGCAATTACGCTGACAAAGAGCAGACGAAGTTTTGGCCGAAAAACATCAAGGCGCCTGATACG
AATGCATTTGCAATAACAATTGCGATATTTAATATTGTTTATGAAGCTGTTTGACTTCAAAACACACAAA
AAAAAAAATAAAACAAATTATTTGAAAGAGAATTAGGAATCGGACAGCTTATCGTTACGGGCTAACAGCA
CACCGAGACGAAATAGCTTACCTGACGTCACAGCCTCTGGAAGAACTGCCGCCAAGCAGAGAGAGAGAGA
AAAAGAGGGAGAGCAGCTTAGACCGCATGTGCTTGTGTGTGAGGCGTCTCTCTCTTCGTCTCCTGTTTGC
GCAAACGCATAGACTGCACTGAGAAAATCGATTACCTATTTTTTATGAATGAATATTTGCACTATTACTA
TTCAAAACTATTAAGATAGCAATCACATTCAATAGCCAAATACTATACCACCTGAGCGATGCAACGAAAT
GATCAATTTGAGCAAAAATGCTGCATATTTAGGACGGCATCATTATAGAAATGCTTCTTGCTGTGTACTT
TTCTCTCGTCTGGCAGCTGTTTCGCCGTTATTGTTAAAACCGGCTTAAGTTAGGTGTGTTTTCTACGACT
AGTGATGCCCCTACTAGAAGATGTGTGTTGCACAAATGTCCCTGAATAACCAATTTGAAGTGCAGATAGC
AGTAAACGTAAGCTAATATGAATATTATTTAACTGTAATGTTTTAATATCGCTGGACATTACTAATAAAC
CCACTATAAACACATGTACATATGTATGTTTTGGCATACAATGAGTAGTTGGGGAAAAAATGTGTAAAAG
CACCGTGACCATCACAGCATAAAGATAACCAGCTGAAGTATCGAATATGAGTAACCCCCAAATTGAATCA
CATGCCGCAACTGATAGGACCCATGGAAGTACACTCTTCATGGCGATATACAAGACACACACAAGCACGA
ACACCCAGTTGCGGAGGAAATTCTCCGTAAATGAAAACCCAATCGGCGAACAATTCATACCCATATATGG
TAAAAGTTTTGAACGCGACTTGAGAGCGGAGAGCATTGCGGCTGATAAGGTTTTAGCGCTAAGCGGGCTT
TATAAAACGGGCTGCGGGACCAGTTTTCATATCACTACCGTTTGAGTTCTTGTGCTGTGTGGATACTCCT
CCCGACACAAAGCCGCTCCATCAGCCAGCAGTCGTCTAATCCAGAGACCCCGGATCGGGGTACCAACATG
GTGAGCAAGGGCGAGGAGCTGTTCACCGGGGTGGTGCCCATCCTGGTCGAGCTGGACGGCGACGTAAACG
GCCACAAGTTCAGCGTGTCCGGCGAGGGCGAGGGCGATGCCACCTACGGCAAGCTGACCCTGAAGTTCAT
CTGCACCACCGGCAAGCTGCCCGTGCCCTGGCCCACCCTCGTGACCACCCTGACCTACGGCGTGCAGTGC
TTCAGCCGCTACCCCGACCACATGAAGCAGCACGACTTCTTCAAGTCCGCCATGCCCGAAGGCTACGTCC
AGGAGCGCACCATCTTCTTCAAGGACGACGGCAACTACAAGACCCGCGCCGAGGTGAAGTTCGAGGGCGA
CACCCTGGTGAACCGCATCGAGCTGAAGGGCATCGACTTCAAGGAGGACGGCAACATCCTGGGGCACAAG
CTGGAGTACAACTACAACAGCCACAACGTCTATATCATGGCCGACAAGCAGAAGAACGGCATCAAGGTGA
ACTTCAAGATCCGCCACAACATCGAGGACGGCAGCGTGCAGCTCGCCGACCACTACCAGCAGAACACCCC
CATCGGCGACGGCCCCGTGCTGCTGCCCGACAACCACTACCTGAGCACCCAGTCCGCCCTGAGCAAAGAC
CCCAACGAGAAGCGCGATCACATGGTCCTGCTGGAGTTCGTGACCGCCGCCGGGATCACTCTCGGCATGG
ACGAGCTGTACAAGCCAAGCTTGATGGGTCCGACGGATCAAGACTGGATCGGCTGTGCAGTGTCTATAGC
CTGCGACGAGGTCCTGGGCGTCTTCCAGGGCCTGATCAAGCAGATTTCTGCCGAGGAGATCACCATTGTG
AGGGCTTTCCGCAATGGCGTGCCGCTGCGAAAGCAGAACGCCGAGGTGGTCCTCAAGTGCACGGACATTC
GCAGCATCGATCTCATCGAGCCCGCAAAGCAAGATCTGGATGGGCACACGGCGCCGCCGCCAGTGGTCAA
CAAGCCCACGCCCGTCAAGCTGCCCCACTTCTCCAACATCCTGGGCAAGCAGCAGCAGCTCCAACTCCAG
CAGCAGCAGCAGCAGCTACAACTCCAGCAGCAACAGAAACAGCAGTTCCAGGAGCAGGAACGAGAACAGG
ATCTGCCATCGACGCCGCGGTCAAGGGCCAACGACAATGGACGGGTAGCGGCTGGCGGAGCATCGAGTTC
TTCGGGCCCACGTGGCAACTTCAATTCGGCGCTAAGCGATAAGATGCATCAGCTGAAGCTAATCGAGACC
AACGGCTCAAATGGCACCCTTAGAACACCACAAACATCCCGTGCGTCCAGCGCTCAGCAGCAGCCGCAGA
TATCAACGACTCCCAACAGCGTGGCCGCCTTTTTTGGCAACATGATACCGCCGAAGGTCGAGGTGAAACT
GGGCTCCTACGTGAGCAACACCCGGGAGAGTTACTGCAGCAGCAGCGGAGATAGCGGCGAGGCAACTGGT
TTGTCGTTGGGCAGCAGCAAACCCATAGATATCGTCAGCAACGGAGATGGATTTTACAAGCAGACGGCAG
CCTCGAGCTATGGGAATACAAATGGAAATGTAAGAAGGAATGGCAATGCCAATAACAATGGAAATGGCAC
CGGAAATGGTTCTTATACCAATGGAAATGGCAACGGCAACGGGAAGAACAAGCGGAACAGGGTGCGAAGG
GAGAGCAGCATGCGGCAGCAACAGGTGCAACTGACTTTTGGCAGCGAGGCGGACGATCCGCTGATCCACG
AGGATTTCGATTTTGAGGGCAATCTAGCGCTGTTCGACAAGCAGGCAATTTGGGACGACATCGAGTCGAC
GACCCAAAAACCAGATGTGGTGCGGCACATTGTGAACAATCATCATCATAAGCCAGAGCAGAAGTATCGG
CACGACGAGAACATCCTGGCCAGCAAACCACTACAATTGCGCCAGATCGAAAGCATGTTCGGCGGCAGCC
AGGACTTTGTGACGGACGACGGTCTCATTATACCGACGATTCCGGCTTACGTTCGGAATAAAATCGAGAT
AAGTGCCGATAAGGCGGGCCTCTCTCTGCAGAGGCAGATCGACATTTTGGCGCGCGGAGCCAGTGATCTG
GCCATTACACTGCTGGGCGGCGCCAGGCGATTGACGCCGGCCAACAACCATCAGTGGCCGAAGATTGCCA
TCATCTGCGATGGCGGCAAAAATATGAGAACAATTAACATTGGAGCAGCCACAGGTCGCCAGCTGGCTTC
GCATGGGCTTACTGTCCTGCTGTACGTGGAGCAGGCCAAACTGCTGGAGCAGAACAGCAGCAGCCCAGAG
ATTTCATTGTTCAAGGCAACCGACAATGTCATAGTTCACTCAGTAGACGCCTTACCCACGCCAGATCTTG
TGATATTATCAACTAACACCGCTAATTTATCGGATGCGATCAGGAAATGGCTCAGTGTAAATCGCGCTTC
GGTGCTTGCCATAGACCCGCCGCCGTGTGGCATTAATGAGGTTGCTATCAAGTACTCAATACTACCCATA
CTACCATTAAATGGCATATCAACAGCAACAACATCATCATCCTCTTCGGCTGCCGCCACACCAACTCCCA
TTGCTAGCACTTCGGCAGCAGCATCGGCTACCAAATCAGCAGCATCAACGAACAATTGTGGCAAATTGTA
TTTATGTAATCTAGGTATACCGGATAAATTCTATCGTGATTGTGGCATTAAGTACAAAAGTCCGTATGGA
CATAAATATGTGATACCGATTCACTCAAAGGACTGAGGCGGCCGCTCGAGTCTAGAGGGCCCGCGGTTCG
AAGGTAAGCCTATCCCTAACCCTCTCCTCGGTCTCGATTCTACGCGTACCGGTCATCATCACCATCACCA
TTGAGTTTAAACCCGCTGATCAGCCTCGACTGTGCCTTCTAAGGCCTGAGCTCGCTGATCAGCCTCGATC
GAGGATCCAGACATGATAAGATACATTGATGAGTTTGGACAAACCACAACTAGAATGCAGTGAAAAAAAT
GCTTTATTTGTGAAATTTGTGATGCTATTGCTTTATTTGTAACCATTATAAGCTGCAATAAACAAGTTAA
CAACAACAATTGCATTCATTTTATGTTTCAGGTTCAGGGGGAGGTGTGGGAGGTTTTTTAAAGCAAGTAA
AACCTCTACAAATGTGGTATGGCTGATTATGATCAGTCGACCGATGCCCTTGAGAGCCTTCAACCCAGTC
AGCTCCTTCCGGTGGGCGCGGGGCATGACTATCGTCGCCGCACTTATGACTGTCTTCTTTATCATGCAAC
TCGTAGGACAGGTGCCGGCAGCGCTCTGGGTCATTTTCGGCGAGGACCGCTTTCGCTGGAGCGCGACGAT
GATCGGCCTGTCGCTTGCGGTATTCGGAATCTTGCACGCCCTCGCTCAAGCCTTCGTCACTGGTCCCGCC
ACCAAACGTTTCGGCGAGAAGCAGGCCATTATCGCCGGCATGGCGGCCGACGCGCTGGGCTACGTCTTGC
TGGCGTTCGCGACGCGAGGCTGGATGGCCTTCCCCATTATGATTCTTCTCGCTTCCGGCGGCATCGGGAT
GCCCGCGTTGCAGGCCATGCTGTCCAGGCAGGTAGATGACGACCATCAGGGACAGCTTCAAGGATCGCTC
GCGGCTCTTACCAGCCAGCAAAAGGCCAGGAACCGTAAAAAGGCCGCGTTGCTGGCGTTTTTCCATAGGC
TCCGCCCCCCTGACGAGCATCACAAAAATCGACGCTCAAGTCAGAGGTGGCGAAACCCGACAGGACTATA
AAGATACCAGGCGTTTCCCCCTGGAAGCTCCCTCGTGCGCTCTCCTGTTCCGACCCTGCCGCTTACCGGA
TACCTGTCCGCCTTTCTCCCTTCGGGAAGCGTGGCGCTTTCTCAATGCTCACGCTGTAGGTATCTCAGTT
CGGTGTAGGTCGTTCGCTCCAAGCTGGGCTGTGTGCACGAACCCCCCGTTCAGCCCGACCGCTGCGCCTT
ATCCGGTAACTATCGTCTTGAGTCCAACCCGGTAAGACACGACTTATCGCCACTGGCAGCAGCCACTGGT
AACAGGATTAGCAGAGCGAGGTATGTAGGCGGTGCTACAGAGTTCTTGAAGTGGTGGCCTAACTACGGCT
ACACTAGAAGGACAGTATTTGGTATCTGCGCTCTGCTGAAGCCAGTTACCTTCGGAAAAAGAGTTGGTAG
CTCTTGATCCGGCAAACAAACCACCGCTGGTAGCGGTGGTTTTTTTGTTTGCAAGCAGCAGATTACGCGC
AGAAAAAAAGGATCTCAAGAAGATCCTTTGATCTTTTCTACGGGGTCTGACGCTCAGTGGAACGAAAACT
CACGTTAAGGGATTTTGGTCATGAGATTATCAAAAAGGATCTTCACCTAGATCCTTTTAAATTAAAAATG
AAGTTTTAAATCAATCTAAAGTATATATGAGTAAACTTGGTCTGACAGTTACCAATGCTTAATCAGTGAG
GCACCTATCTCAGCGATCTGTCTATTTCGTTCATCCATAGTTGCCTGACTCCCCGTCGTGTAGATAACTA
CGATACGGGAGGGCTTACCATCTGGCCCCAGTGCTGCAATGATACCGCGAGACCCACGCTCACCGGCTCC
AGATTTATCAGCAATAAACCAGCCAGCCGGAAGGGCCGAGCGCAGAAGTGGTCCTGCAACTTTATCCGCC
TCCATCCAGTCTATTAATTGTTGCCGGGAAGCTAGAGTAAGTAGTTCGCCAGTTAATAGTTTGCGCAACG
TTGTTGCCATTGCTGCAGGCATCGTGGTGTCACGCTCGTCGTTTGGTATGGCTTCATTCAGCTCCGGTTC
CCAACGATCAAGGCGAGTTACATGATCCCCCATGTTGTGCAAAAAAGCGGTTAGCTCCTTCGGTCCTCCG
ATCGTTGTCAGAAGTAAGTTGGCCGCAGTGTTATCACTCATGGTTATGGCAGCACTGCATAATTCTCTTA
CTGTCATGCCATCCGTAAGATGCTTTTCTGTGACTGGTGAGTACTCAACCAAGTCATTCTGAGAATAGTG
TATGCGGCGACCGAGTTGCTCTTGCCCGGCGTCAACACGGGATAATACCGCGCCACATAGCAGAACTTTA
AAAGTGCTCATCATTGGAAAACGTTCTTCGGGGCGAAAACTCTCAAGGATCTTACCGCTGTTGAGATCCA
GTTCGATGTAACCCACTCGTGCACCCAACTGATCTTCAGCATCTTTTACTTTCACCAGCGTTTCTGGGTG
AGCAAAAACAGGAAGGCAAAATGCCGCAAAAAAGGGAATAAGGGCGACACGGAAATGTTGAATACTCATA
CTCTTCCTTTTTCAATATTATTGAAGCATTTATCAGGGTTATTGTCTCATGAGCGGATACATATTTGAAT
GTATTTAGAAAAATAAACAAATAGGGGTTCCGCGCACATTTCCCCGAAAAGTGCCACCTGACGTCTAAGA
AACCATTATTATCATGACATTAACCTATAAAAATAGGCGTATCACGAGGCCCTTTCGT
