>Addgene plasmid #21713 | pAc5.1B-EGFP-DmEDC3 | addgene partial sequence | sequence record 27496 | 21713 with EGFP-C
CTCGGCNTGGACGAGCTGTACAAGCCAAGCTTGATGGGTCCGACGGATCAAGACTGGATCGGCTGTGCAG
TGTCTATAGCCTGCGACGAGGTCCTGGGCGTCTTCCAGGGCCTGATCAAGCAGATTTCTGCCGAGGAGAT
CACCATTGTGAGGGCTTTCCGCAATGGCGTGCCGCTGCGAAAGCAGAACGCCGAGGTGGTCCTCAAGTGC
ACGGACATTCGCAGCATCGATCTCATCGAGCCCGCAAAGCAAGATCTGGATGGGCACACGGCGCCGCCGC
CAGTGGTCAACAAGCCCACGCCCGTCAAGCTGCCCCACTTCTCCAACATCCTGGGCAAGCAGCAGCAGCT
CCAACTCCAGCAGCAGCAGCAGCAGCTACAACTCCAGCAGCAACAGAAACAGCAGTTCCAGGAGCAGGAA
CGAGAACAGGATCTGCCATCGACGCCGCGGTCAAGGGCCAACGACAATGGACGGGTAGCGGCTGGCGGAG
CATCGAGTTCTTCGGGCCCACGTGGCAACTTCAATTCGGCGCTAAGCGATAAGATGCATCAGCTGAAGCT
AATCGAGANCN
